Addgene plasmid #166072: pNSU299_YDR344C
Purpose: Plasmid for constituive spCas9 expression and tet-inducible expression of sgRNA targeting intergenic site near HXT6 (within YDR344C) for double stranded break formation in yeast.
Depositing lab: Rebecca Burgess. Depositing organization: Stevenson University.
Backbone
  Vector backbone: pRS414
  Backbone manufacturer: Smith JD et al 2016. PMID 26956608
  Vector type: Yeast Expression, CRISPR
  Selectable markers: TRP1
Growth in bacteria
  Bacterial resistance: Ampicillin, 100 μg/mL
  Growth temperature: 37°C
  Growth strain: DH5alpha
  Copy number: High Copy
Gene/Insert
  Gene/Insert name: Intergenic site near HXT6 (in YDR344C, possible dubious ORF)
  gRNA/shRNA sequence: TGAACATGTTGCAACAACTG
  Species: S. cerevisiae (budding yeast)
  Promoter: Tet-inducible
  Cloning method: Gibson Cloning
Resource information
  A portion of this plasmid was derived from a plasmid made by: Jim Haber/Neal Sugawara
Terms and licenses: Academic/Nonprofit Terms; Industry Terms: Not Available to Industry
Depositor comments: gRNA Binding Coordinates: chrIV: 1162101-1162120 (+ strand) This is a yeast integration plasmid, and should be linearized with BstZ17I (or elsewhere within the TRP1 gene) before transformation for integration into Chromosome V of the yeast genome
How to cite: pNSU299_YDR344C was a gift from Rebecca Burgess (Addgene plasmid # 166072 ; http://n2t.net/addgene:166072 ; RRID:Addgene_166072)
