[The description below was written by a language model from this plasmid's Addgene catalogue record and pLannotate feature annotations shown in this document.]
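Description:
pNSU299_YDR344C is a yeast CRISPR plasmid that carries both Cas9 and a regulated guide RNA on a single TRP1-marked shuttle vector. It is designed to create a site-specific double-strand break in the Saccharomyces cerevisiae genome. It is propagated in E. coli at high copy through a ColE1/pUC-type origin with ampicillin resistance, and it retains an f1 origin and lac/T3/T7 remnants of the pBluescript-type polylinker.

The backbone is listed as pRS414, which is normally a centromeric vector, but no CEN/ARS element appears in the feature table. The depositor describes the plasmid as integrative, to be linearized within TRP1 so that it recombines into the yeast genome with selection for tryptophan prototrophy. The depositor's comment names chromosome V as the integration site.

Streptococcus pyogenes Cas9 is expressed constitutively from the TEF1 promoter and terminated by the CYC1 terminator. The sgRNA cassette uses the RNA polymerase III RPR1 promoter, followed by the targeting spacer, the S. pyogenes gRNA scaffold and the RPR1 terminator. The record describes this promoter as tet-inducible, and the plasmid also encodes the Tn10 TetR repressor. TetR presumably holds guide transcription off until tetracycline or an analogue relieves repression, although no tetO site is annotated separately, and the promoter driving TetR is not annotated either. Short TIM9 and NNR2 fragments near the guide cassette probably reflect yeast regulatory sequence carried over from the parental construct.

The guide targets a plus-strand site on chromosome IV near HXT6, within the possibly dubious ORF YDR344C. Adding inducer therefore triggers timed cleavage at this locus, which suits studies of break formation and repair.
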