Features (pLannotate 1.2.2; 27 found; start..end, strand, type, name):
    464..1087    +  CDS            TetR: tetracycline repressor TetR; tetR from transposon Tn10; TetR binds to the tetracycline operator tetO to inhibit transcription. This inhibition can be relieved by adding tetracycline or doxycycline.
   1492..1611    +  rep_origin     RSF ori (fragment): Plasmids containing the RSF 1030 origin of replication can be propagated in E. coli cells that contain additional plasmids with compatible origins.
   1613..1705    +  CDS            lacI (fragment): lac repressor; lacI; The lac repressor binds to the lac operator to inhibit transcription in E. coli. This inhibition can be relieved by adding lactose or isopropyl-β-D-thiogalactopyranoside (IPTG).
   1718..1739    +  protein_bind   CAP binding site: CAP binding activates transcription in the presence of cAMP. E. coli catabolite activator protein
   1754..1784    +  promoter       lac promoter: promoter for the E. coli lac operon
   1788..1810    +  protein_bind   lac operator (fragment): The lac repressor binds to the lac operator to inhibit transcription in E. coli. This inhibition can be relieved by adding lactose or isopropyl-β-D-thiogalactopyranoside (IPTG). lac repressor encoded by lacI
   1853..1871    +  promoter       T3 promoter: promoter for bacteriophage T3 RNA polymerase
   1889..2287    +  promoter       TEF1 promoter: S. cerevisiae TEF1; promoter for EF-1α
   2291..2314    +  misc_feature   MCS (fragment): pBluescript multiple cloning site
   2319..6422    +  CDS            cas9: CAS9_STRP1 - Also known as csn1 From Streptococcus pyogenes serotype M1.
   6471..6718    +  terminator     CYC1 terminator: S. cerevisiae CYC1; transcription terminator for CYC1
   6737..6755    -  promoter       T7 promoter: promoter for bacteriophage T7 RNA polymerase
   6763..6918    +  CDS            lacZα (fragment): LacZα fragment of β-galactosidase; lacZ fragment
   6922..7350    +  rep_origin     f1 ori (sequence partly withheld): f1 bacteriophage origin of replication; arrow indicates direction of (+) strand synthesis
   7378..7429    -  misc_feature   bom (fragment): basis of mobility region from pBR322
   7480..8154    -  CDS            TRP1: phosphoribosylanthranilate isomerase, required for tryptophan biosynthesis; S. cerevisiae TRP1; yeast auxotrophic marker
   8155..8302    -  promoter       TRP1 promoter: S. cerevisiae TRP1
   8441..8490    -  misc_feature   bom (fragment): basis of mobility region from pBR322
   8592..8627    -  CDS            rop (fragment): Rop protein, which maintains plasmids at low copy number; rop
   8722..8826    +  promoter       AmpR promoter: bla
   8827..9687    +  CDS            AmpR: β-lactamase; bla; confers resistance to ampicillin, carbenicillin, and related antibiotics
   9858..10446   +  rep_origin     ori: high-copy-number ColE1/pMB1/pBR322/pUC origin of replication
  10506..10912   +  promoter       RPR1 promoter: RPR1; promoter for the S. cerevisiae RNase P RNA gene
  10934..11009   +  misc_RNA       gRNA scaffold: guide RNA scaffold for the Streptococcus pyogenes CRISPR/Cas9 system
  11022..11084   +  terminator     RPR1 terminator: transcription terminator for the S. cerevisiae RNase P RNA gene
  11217..11459   -  CDS            TIM9 (fragment): TIM9_YEAST - Experimental evidence at protein level: Swiss-Prot protein existence level 1. Mitochondrial intermembrane chaperone that participates in the import and insertion of multi-pass transmembrane proteins into the mitochondrial inner membrane. Also required for the transfer of beta- barrel precursors from the TOM complex to the sorting and assembly machinery (SAM complex) of the outer membrane. Acts as a chaperone-like protein that protects the hydrophobic precursors from aggregation and guide them through the mitochondrial intermembrane space. Compared to TIM10, it may have a strong st
  11469..11693   +  CDS            NNR2 (fragment): NNRD_YEAST - Experimental evidence at protein level: Swiss-Prot protein existence level 1. Catalyzes the dehydration of the S-form of NAD(P)HX at the expense of ATP, which is converted to ADP. Together with NAD(P)HX epimerase, which catalyzes the epimerization of the S- and R-forms, the enzyme allows the repair of both epimers of NAD(P)HX, a damaged form of NAD(P)H that is a result of enzymatic or heat-dependent hydration. From Saccharomyces cerevisiae (strain ATCC 204508 / S288c) (Baker's yeast).
>Addgene plasmid #166072 | pNSU299_YDR344C | addgene full sequence | sequence record 329603 | Addgene NGS Result
ATAGTGATGTCTAAGTAACCTTTATGGTATATTTCTTAATGTGGAAAGATACTAGCGCGCGCACCCACAC
ACAAGCTTCGTCTTTTCTTGAAGAAAAGAGGAAGCTCGCTAAATGGGATTCCACTTTCCGTTCCCTGCCA
GCTGATGGAAAAAGGTTAGTGGAACGATGAAGAATAAAAAGAGAGATCCACTGAGGTGAAATTTCAGCTG
ACAGCGAGTTTCATGATCGTGATGAACAATGGTAACGAGTTGTGGCTGTTGCCAGGGAGGGTGGTTCTCA
ACTTTTAATGTATGGCCAAATCGCTACTTGGGTTTGTTATATAACAAAGAAGAAATAATGAACTGATTCT
CTTCCTCCTTCTTGTCCTTTCTTAATTCTGTTGTAATTACCTTCCTTTGTAATTTTTTTTGTAATTATTC
TTCTTAATAATCCAAACAAACACACATATTACAATATATTAAAATGTCTAGATTAGATAAAAGTAAAGTG
ATTAACAGCGCATTAGAGCTGCTTAATGAGGTCGGAATCGAAGGTTTAACAACCCGTAAACTCGCCCAGA
AGCTAGGTGTAGAGCAGCCTACATTGTATTGGCATGTAAAAAATAAGCGGGCTTTGCTCGACGCCTTAGC
CATTGAGATGTTAGATAGGCACCATACTCACTTTTGCCCTTTAGAAGGGGAAAGCTGGCAAGATTTTTTA
CGTAATAACGCTAAAAGTTTTAGATGTGCTTTACTAAGTCATCGCGATGGAGCAAAAGTACATTTAGGTA
CACGGCCTACAGAAAAACAGTATGAAACTCTCGAAAATCAATTAGCCTTTTTATGCCAACAAGGTTTTTC
ACTAGAGAATGCATTATATGCACTCAGCGCTGTGGGGCATTTTACTTTAGGTTGCGTATTGGAAGATCAA
GAGCATCAAGTCGCTAAAGAAGAAAGGGAAACACCTACTACTGATAGTATGCCGCCATTATTACGACAAG
CTATCGAATTATTTGATCACCAAGGTGCAGAGCCAGCCTTCTTATTCGGCCTTGAATTGATCATATGCGG
ATTAGAAAAACAACTTAAATGTGAAAGTGGGTCTTAAGTCTGAAGAATGAATGATTTGATGATTTCTTTT
TCCCTCCATTTTTCTTACTGAATATATCAATGATATAGACTTGTATAGTTTATTATTTCAAATTAAGTAG
CTATATATAGTCAAGATAACGTTTGTTTGACACGATTACATTATTCGTCGACATCTTTTTTCAGCCTGTC
GTGGTAGCAATTTGAGGAGTATTATTAATTGAATAGGTTCATTTTGCGCTCGCATAAACAGTTTTCGTCA
GGGACAGTATGTTGGAATGAGTGGTAATTAATGGTGACATGACATGTTATAGCAATAACCTTGATGTTTA
CATCGTAGTTTAATGTACACCCCGCGAATTCGTTCAAGTAGGAGTGCACCAATTGCAAAGGGAAAAGCTG
AATGGGCAGTTCGAACCGCGGTCTTTCCTGCGTTATCCCCTGATTCTGTGGATAACCGTATTACCGCCTT
TGAGTGAGCTGATACCGCTCGCCGCAGCCGAACGACCGAGCGCAGCGAGTCAGTGAGCGAGGAAGCGGAA
GAGCGCCCAATACGCAAACCGCCTCTCCCCGCGCGTTGGCCGATTCATTAATGCAGCTGGCACGACAGGT
TTCCCGACTGGAAAGCGGGCAGTGAGCGCAACGCAATTAATGTGAGTTAGCTCACTCATTAGGCACCCCA
GGCTTTACACTTTATGCTTCCGGCTCGTATGTTGTGTGGAATTGTGAGCGGATAACAATTTCACACAGGA
AACAGCTATGACCATGATTACGCCAAGCGCGCAATTAACCCTCACTAAAGGGAACAAAAGCTGGAGCTCA
TAGCTTCAAAATGTTTCTACTCCTTTTTTACTCTTCCAGATTTTCTCGGACTCCGCGCATCGCCGTACCA
CTTCAAAACACCCAAGCACAGCATACTAAATTTCCCCTCTTTCTTCCTCTAGGGTGTCGTTAATTACCCG
TACTAAAGGTTTGGAAAAGAAAAAAGAGACCGCCTCGTTTCTTTTTCTTCGTCGAAAAAGGCAATAAAAA
TTTTTATCACGTTTCTTTTTCTTGAAAATTTTTTTTTTGATTTTTTTCTCTTTCGATGACCTCCCATTGA
TATTTAAGTTAATAAACGGTCTTCAATTTCTCAAGTTTCAGTTTCATTTTTCTTGTTCTATTACAACTTT
TTTTACTTCTTGCTCATTAGAAAGAAAGCATAGCAATCTAATCTAAGTTTTCTAGAACTAGTGGATCCCC
CGGGAAAAATGGACAAGAAGTACTCCATTGGGCTCGATATCGGCACAAACAGCGTCGGTTGGGCCGTCAT
TACGGACGAGTACAAGGTGCCGAGCAAAAAATTCAAAGTTCTGGGCAATACCGATCGCCACAGCATAAAG
AAGAACCTCATTGGCGCCCTCCTGTTCGACTCCGGGGAGACGGCCGAAGCCACGCGGCTCAAAAGAACAG
CACGGCGCAGATATACCCGCAGAAAGAATCGGATCTGCTACCTGCAGGAGATCTTTAGTAATGAGATGGC
TAAGGTGGATGACTCTTTCTTCCATAGGCTGGAGGAGTCCTTTTTGGTGGAGGAGGATAAAAAGCACGAG
CGCCACCCAATCTTTGGCAATATCGTGGACGAGGTGGCGTACCATGAAAAGTACCCAACCATATATCATC
TGAGGAAGAAGCTTGTAGACAGTACTGATAAGGCTGACTTGCGGTTGATCTATCTCGCGCTGGCGCATAT
GATCAAATTTCGGGGACACTTCCTCATCGAGGGGGACCTGAACCCAGACAACAGCGATGTCGACAAACTC
TTTATCCAACTGGTTCAGACTTACAATCAGCTTTTCGAAGAGAACCCGATCAACGCATCCGGAGTTGACG
CCAAAGCAATCCTGAGCGCTAGGCTGTCCAAATCCCGGCGGCTCGAAAACCTCATCGCACAGCTCCCTGG
GGAGAAGAAGAACGGCCTGTTTGGTAATCTTATCGCCCTGTCACTCGGGCTGACCCCCAACTTTAAATCT
AACTTCGACCTGGCCGAAGATGCCAAGCTTCAACTGAGCAAAGACACCTACGATGATGATCTCGACAATC
TGCTGGCCCAGATCGGCGACCAGTACGCAGACCTTTTTTTGGCGGCAAAGAACCTGTCAGACGCCATTCT
GCTGAGTGATATTCTGCGAGTGAACACGGAGATCACCAAAGCTCCGCTGAGCGCTAGTATGATCAAGCGC
TATGATGAGCACCACCAAGACTTGACTTTGCTGAAGGCCCTTGTCAGACAGCAACTGCCTGAGAAGTACA
AGGAAATTTTCTTCGATCAGTCTAAAAATGGCTACGCCGGATACATTGACGGCGGAGCAAGCCAGGAGGA
ATTTTACAAATTTATTAAGCCCATCTTGGAAAAAATGGACGGCACCGAGGAGCTGCTGGTAAAGCTTAAC
AGAGAAGATCTGTTGCGCAAACAGCGCACTTTCGACAATGGAAGCATCCCCCACCAGATTCACCTGGGCG
AACTGCACGCTATCCTCAGGCGGCAAGAGGATTTCTACCCCTTTTTGAAAGATAACAGGGAAAAGATTGA
GAAAATCCTCACATTTCGGATACCCTACTATGTAGGCCCCCTCGCCCGGGGAAATTCCAGATTCGCGTGG
ATGACTCGCAAATCAGAAGAGACCATCACTCCCTGGAACTTCGAGGAAGTCGTGGATAAGGGGGCCTCTG
CCCAGTCCTTCATCGAAAGGATGACTAACTTTGATAAAAATCTGCCTAACGAAAAGGTGCTTCCTAAACA
CTCTCTGCTGTACGAGTACTTCACAGTTTATAACGAGCTCACCAAGGTCAAATACGTCACAGAAGGGATG
AGAAAGCCAGCATTCCTGTCTGGAGAGCAGAAGAAAGCTATCGTGGACCTCCTCTTCAAGACGAACCGGA
AAGTTACCGTGAAACAGCTCAAAGAAGACTATTTCAAAAAGATTGAATGTTTCGACTCTGTTGAAATCAG
CGGAGTGGAGGATCGCTTCAACGCATCCCTGGGAACGTATCACGATCTCCTGAAAATCATTAAAGACAAG
GACTTCCTGGACAATGAGGAGAACGAGGACATTCTTGAGGACATTGTCCTCACCCTTACGTTGTTTGAAG
ATAGGGAGATGATTGAAGAACGCTTGAAAACTTACGCTCATCTCTTCGACGACAAAGTCATGAAACAGCT
CAAGAGGCGCCGATATACAGGATGGGGGCGGCTGTCAAGAAAACTGATCAATGGGATCCGAGACAAGCAG
AGTGGAAAGACAATCCTGGATTTTCTTAAGTCCGATGGATTTGCCAACCGGAACTTCATGCAGTTGATCC
ATGATGACTCTCTCACCTTTAAGGAGGACATCCAGAAAGCACAAGTTTCTGGCCAGGGGGACAGTCTTCA
CGAGCACATCGCTAATCTTGCAGGTAGCCCAGCTATCAAAAAGGGAATACTGCAGACCGTTAAGGTCGTG
GATGAACTCGTCAAAGTAATGGGAAGGCATAAGCCCGAGAATATCGTTATCGAGATGGCCCGAGAGAACC
AAACTACCCAGAAGGGACAGAAGAACAGTAGGGAAAGGATGAAGAGGATTGAAGAGGGTATAAAAGAACT
GGGGTCCCAAATCCTTAAGGAACACCCAGTTGAAAACACCCAGCTTCAGAATGAGAAGCTCTACCTGTAC
TACCTGCAGAACGGCAGGGACATGTACGTGGATCAGGAACTGGACATCAATCGGCTCTCCGACTACGACG
TGGATCATATCGTGCCCCAGTCTTTTCTCAAAGATGATTCTATTGATAATAAAGTGTTGACAAGATCCGA
TAAAAATAGAGGGAAGAGTGATAACGTCCCCTCAGAAGAAGTTGTCAAGAAAATGAAAAATTATTGGCGG
CAGCTGCTGAACGCCAAACTGATCACACAACGGAAGTTCGATAATCTGACTAAGGCTGAACGAGGTGGCC
TGTCTGAGTTGGATAAAGCCGGCTTCATCAAAAGGCAGCTTGTTGAGACACGCCAGATCACCAAGCACGT
GGCCCAAATTCTCGATTCACGCATGAACACCAAGTACGATGAAAATGACAAACTGATTCGAGAGGTGAAA
GTTATTACTCTGAAGTCTAAGCTGGTCTCAGATTTCAGAAAGGACTTTCAGTTTTATAAGGTGAGAGAGA
TCAACAATTACCACCATGCGCATGATGCCTACCTGAATGCAGTGGTAGGCACTGCACTTATCAAAAAATA
TCCCAAGCTTGAATCTGAATTTGTTTACGGAGACTATAAAGTGTACGATGTTAGGAAAATGATCGCAAAG
TCTGAGCAGGAAATAGGCAAGGCCACCGCTAAGTACTTCTTTTACAGCAATATTATGAATTTTTTCAAGA
CCGAGATTACACTGGCCAATGGAGAGATTCGGAAGCGACCACTTATCGAAACAAACGGAGAAACAGGAGA
AATCGTGTGGGACAAGGGTAGGGATTTCGCGACAGTCCGGAAGGTCCTGTCCATGCCGCAGGTGAACATC
GTTAAAAAGACCGAAGTACAGACCGGAGGCTTCTCCAAGGAAAGTATCCTCCCGAAAAGGAACAGCGACA
AGCTGATCGCACGCAAAAAAGATTGGGACCCCAAGAAATACGGCGGATTCGATTCTCCTACAGTCGCTTA
CAGTGTACTGGTTGTGGCCAAAGTGGAGAAAGGGAAGTCTAAAAAACTCAAAAGCGTCAAGGAACTGCTG
GGCATCACAATCATGGAGCGATCAAGCTTCGAAAAAAACCCCATCGACTTTCTCGAGGCGAAAGGATATA
AAGAGGTCAAAAAAGACCTCATCATTAAGCTTCCCAAGTACTCTCTCTTTGAGCTTGAAAACGGCCGGAA
ACGAATGCTCGCTAGTGCGGGCGAGCTGCAGAAAGGTAACGAGCTGGCACTGCCCTCTAAATACGTTAAT
TTCTTGTATCTGGCCAGCCACTATGAAAAGCTCAAAGGGTCTCCCGAAGATAATGAGCAGAAGCAGCTGT
TCGTGGAACAACACAAACACTACCTTGATGAGATCATCGAGCAAATAAGCGAATTCTCCAAAAGAGTGAT
CCTCGCCGACGCTAACCTCGATAAGGTGCTTTCTGCTTACAATAAGCACAGGGATAAGCCCATCAGGGAG
CAGGCAGAAAACATTATCCACTTGTTTACTCTGACCAACTTGGGCGCGCCTGCAGCCTTCAAGTACTTCG
ACACCACCATAGACAGAAAGCGGTACACCTCTACAAAGGAGGTCCTGGACGCCACACTGATTCATCAGTC
AATTACGGGGCTCTATGAAACAAGAATCGACCTCTCTCAGCTCGGTGGAGACAGCAGGGCTGACCCCAAG
AAGAAGAGGAAGGTGTGATCTCTTCTCGAGTCATGTAATTAGTTATGTCACGCTTACATTCACGCCCTCC
CCCCACATCCGCTCTAACCGAAAAGGAAGGAGTTAGACAACCTGAAGTCTAGGTCCCTATTTATTTTTTT
ATAGTTATGTTAGTATTAAGAACGTTATTTATATTTCAAATTTTTCTTTTTTTTCTGTACAGACGCGTGT
ACGCATGTAACATTATACTGAAAACCTTGCTTGAGAAGGTTTTGGGACGCTCGAAGGCTTTAATTTGCGG
CCGGTACCCAATTCGCCCTATAGTGAGTCGTATTACGCGCGCTCACTGGCCGTCGTTTTACAACGTCGTG
ACTGGGAAAACCCTGGCGTTACCCAACTTAATCGCCTTGCAGCACATCCCCCTTTCGCCAGCTGGCGTAA
TAGCGAAGAGGCCCGCACCGATCGCCCTTCCCAACAGTTGCGCAGCCTGAATGGCGAATGG
[124 nt withheld, positions 6922-7045]
C
[91 nt withheld, positions 7047-7137]
A
[49 nt withheld, positions 7139-7187]
CCTTTGACGTTGGAGTCCACGTTCTTT
[37 nt withheld, positions 7215-7251]
ACCCTATCTCGGTCTATTCTTTTGATTTATAAGGGATTTTGCCGATTTCGGCCTATTGGTTAAAAAATGA
GCTGATTTAACAAAAATTTAACGCGAATTTTAACAAAATATTAACGCTTACAATTTCCTGATGCGGTATT
TTCTCCTTACGCATCTGTGCGGTATTTCACACCGCATAGATCGGCAAGTGCACAAACAATACTTAAATAA
ATACTACTCAGTAATAACCTATTTCTTAGCATTTTTGACGAAATTTGCTATTTTGTTAGAGTCTTTTACA
CCATTTGTCTCCACACCTCCGCTTACATCAACACCAATAACGCCATTTAATCTAAGCGCATCACCAACAT
TTTCTGGCGTCAGTCCACCAGCTAACATAAAATGTAAGCTTTCGGGGCTCTCTTGCCTTCCAACCCAGTC
AGAAATCGAGTTCCAATCCAAAAGTTCACCTGTCCCACCTGCTTCTGAATCAAACAAGGGAATAAACGAA
TGAGGTTTCTGTGAAGCTGCACTGAGTAGTATGTTGCAGTCTTTTGGAAATACGAGTCTTTTAATAACTG
GCAAACCGAGGAACTCTTGGTATTCTTGCCACGACTCATCTCCATGCAGTTGGACGATATCAATGCCGTA
ATCATTGACCAGAGCCAAAACATCCTCCTTAGGTTGATTACGAAACACGCCAACCAAGTATTTCGGAGTG
CCTGAACTATTTTTATATGCTTTTACAAGACTTGAAATTTTCCTTGCAATAACCGGGTCAATTGTTCTCT
TTCTATTGGGCACACATATAATACCCAGCAAGTCAGCATCGGAATCTAGAGCACATTCTGCGGCCTCTGT
GCTCTGCAAGCCGCAAACTTTCACCAATGGACCAGAACTACCTGTGAAATTAATAACAGACATACTCCAA
GCTGCCTTTGTGTGCTTAATCACGTATACTCACGTGCTCAATAGTCACCAATGCCCTCCCTCTTGGCCCT
CTCCTTTTCTTTTTTCGACCGAATTAATTCTTAATCGGCAAAAAAAGAAAAGCTCCGGATCAAGATTGTA
CGTAAGGTGACAAGCTATTTTTCAATAAAGAATATCTTCCACTACTGCCATCTGGCGTCATAACTGCAAA
GTACACATATATTACGATGCTGTTCTATTAAATGCTTCCTATATTATATATATAGTAATGTCGTTGATCT
ATGGTGCACTCTCAGTACAATCTGCTCTGATGCCGCATAGTTAAGCCAGCCCCGACACCCGCCAACACCC
GCTGACGCGCCCTGACGGGCTTGTCTGCTCCCGGCATCCGCTTACAGACAAGCTGTGACCGTCTCCGGGA
GCTGCATGTGTCAGAGGTTTTCACCGTCATCACCGAAACGCGCGAGACGAAAGGGCCTCGTGATACGCCT
ATTTTTATAGGTTAATGTCATGATAATAATGGTTTCTTAGACGTCAGGTGGCACTTTTCGGGGAAATGTG
CGCGGAACCCCTATTTGTTTATTTTTCTAAATACATTCAAATATGTATCCGCTCATGAGACAATAACCCT
GATAAATGCTTCAATAATATTGAAAAAGGAAGAGTATGAGTATTCAACATTTCCGTGTCGCCCTTATTCC
CTTTTTTGCGGCATTTTGCCTTCCTGTTTTTGCTCACCCAGAAACGCTGGTGAAAGTAAAAGATGCTGAA
GATCAGTTGGGTGCACGAGTGGGTTACATCGAACTGGATCTCAACAGCGGTAAGATCCTTGAGAGTTTTC
GCCCCGAAGAACGTTTTCCAATGATGAGCACTTTTAAAGTTCTGCTATGTGGCGCGGTATTATCCCGTAT
TGACGCCGGGCAAGAGCAACTCGGTCGCCGCATACACTATTCTCAGAATGACTTGGTTGAGTACTCACCA
GTCACAGAAAAGCATCTTACGGATGGCATGACAGTAAGAGAATTATGCAGTGCTGCCATAACCATGAGTG
ATAACACTGCGGCCAACTTACTTCTGACAACGATCGGAGGACCGAAGGAGCTAACCGCTTTTTTGCACAA
CATGGGGGATCATGTAACTCGCCTTGATCGTTGGGAACCGGAGCTGAATGAAGCCATACCAAACGACGAG
CGTGACACCACGATGCCTGTAGCAATGGCAACAACGTTGCGCAAACTATTAACTGGCGAACTACTTACTC
TAGCTTCCCGGCAACAATTAATAGACTGGATGGAGGCGGATAAAGTTGCAGGACCACTTCTGCGCTCGGC
CCTTCCGGCTGGCTGGTTTATTGCTGATAAATCTGGAGCCGGTGAGCGTGGGTCTCGCGGTATCATTGCA
GCACTGGGGCCAGATGGTAAGCCCTCCCGTATCGTAGTTATCTACACGACGGGGAGTCAGGCAACTATGG
ATGAACGAAATAGACAGATCGCTGAGATAGGTGCCTCACTGATTAAGCATTGGTAACTGTCAGACCAAGT
TTACTCATATATACTTTAGATTGATTTAAAACTTCATTTTTAATTTAAAAGGATCTAGGTGAAGATCCTT
TTTGATAATCTCATGACCAAAATCCCTTAACGTGAGTTTTCGTTCCACTGAGCGTCAGACCCCGTAGAAA
AGATCAAAGGATCTTCTTGAGATCCTTTTTTTCTGCGCGTAATCTGCTGCTTGCAAACAAAAAAACCACC
GCTACCAGCGGTGGTTTGTTTGCCGGATCAAGAGCTACCAACTCTTTTTCCGAAGGTAACTGGCTTCAGC
AGAGCGCAGATACCAAATACTGTTCTTCTAGTGTAGCCGTAGTTAGGCCACCACTTCAAGAACTCTGTAG
CACCGCCTACATACCTCGCTCTGCTAATCCTGTTACCAGTGGCTGCTGCCAGTGGCGATAAGTCGTGTCT
TACCGGGTTGGACTCAAGACGATAGTTACCGGATAAGGCGCAGCGGTCGGGCTGAACGGGGGGTTCGTGC
ACACAGCCCAGCTTGGAGCGAACGACCTACACCGAACTGAGATACCTACAGCGTGAGCTATGAGAAAGCG
CCACGCTTCCCGAAGGGAGAAAGGCGGACAGGTATCCGGTAAGCGGCAGGGTCGGAACAGGAGAGCGCAC
GAGGGAGCTTCCAGGGGGAAACGCCTGGTATCTTTATAGTCCTGTCGGGTTTCGCCACCTCTGACTTGAG
CGTCGATTTTTGTGATGCTCGTCAGGGGGGCGGAGCCTATGGAAAAACGCCAGCAACGCGGCCTTTTTAC
GGTTCCTGGCCTTTTGCTGGCCTTTTGCTCGGGGGATCTGCCAATTGAACATAACATGGTAGTTACATAT
ACTAGTAATATGGTTCGGCACACATTAAAAGTATAAAAACTATCTGAATTACGAATTACATATATTGGTC
ATAAAAATCAATCAATCATCGTGTGTTTTATATGTCTCTTATCTAAGTATAAGAATATCCATAGTTAATA
TTCACTTACGCTACCTTTTAACCTGTAATCATTGTCAACAGGATATGTTAACGACCCACATTGATAAACG
CTAGTATTTCTTTTTCCTCTTCTTATTGGCCGGCTGTCTCTATACTCCCCTATAGTCTGTTTCTTTTCGT
TTCGATTGTCCCTATCAGTGATAGAGATGGCGCACATGGTACGCTGTGGTGCTCGCGGCTGGGAACGAAA
CTCTGGGAGCTGCGATTGGCAGTGAACATGTTGCAACAACTGGTTTTAGAGCTAGAAATAGCAAGTTAAA
ATAAGGCTAGTCCGTTATCAACTTGAAAAAGTGGCACCGAGTCGGTGCTTTTTTCTCGAGCCATATCCAA
CTTCCAATTTAATCTTTCTTTTTTAATTTTCACTTATTTGCGATACAGAAAGAAAAAAGCGATAGTAACT
ATTGAATTTTGTTTGGATTTGGTTAGATTAGATATGGTTTCTCTTTATATTTACATGCTAAAAATGGGCT
ACACCAGAGATACATAATTAGATATATATACGCCAGTACACCTTATCGGCCCAAGCCTTGTCCCAAGGCA
GCGTTTTGTTCTTGGAAACGCTGCCCTACACGTTCGCTATGCTTCAAGAACTTTTCTGAGCACTTCATGA
TGCATGTTTGTTCCTTATTGGTTAGCTTTGATGTTGTGAAGTCATTGACACAGTCTGTGAAACATCTTTC
TACCAGATTAGAGTACAAACGCATGAAATCCTTCATTTGCTTTTGTTCCACTACTTTTTGGAACTCTTGT
TGTTCTTTCCTGCAGGTAGTCGTGCAATGTATGACTTTAAGATTTGTGAGCAGGAAGAAAAGGGAGAATC
TTCTAACGATAAACCCTTGAAAAACTGGGTAGACTACGCTATGTTGAGTTGCTACGCAGGCTGCACAATT
ACACGAGAATGCTCCCGCCTAGGATTTAAGGCTAAGGGACGTGCAATGCAGACGACAGATCTAAATGACC
GTGTCGGTGAAGTGTTCGCCAAACTTTTCGGTTAACACATGCAGTGATGCACGCGCGATGGTGCTAAGTT
ACATATATATATATATGTATAGCC
